>Addgene plasmid #244276 | pAAVLINK-EF1alpha-HA-5'-KDM3B | addgene full sequence | sequence record 489085 | Addgene NGS Result
CTCAGTGCAGCATGTTCCAAAAGAATCTGGTTTTGGCTATCTGTTCCCATCTGAAACAGATGCAACCCAT
TGGCATCTGACAGGAACCGAAGCTCTCGATCCAGAAGATATTCCACTGGAACCACAGAACCCAAACCCAG
TTTATCTACAAGGGGAGTAAAAGTCAGGGCTGGCCATTGTGCAATGGAGACTCGAATGCCCTGGAGAAGG
ACTGGGTCCTCACGGGGCGCCCATACAAGAGACCCTTCCAGCAGAAGCACAATAACTTCCTCAGCATGAA
CTTTTACCCAGGAGTGTTGCTTCCAGTTACAGCCATCAAATTCTACAAAGATCGCTAGGTCCTGGGGCAC
CGCCCCGCTCATGGCCCGCACCGTGCCGGCCCGCCAGGCTCGAGTGCGCAGCGCAGGCCCCGGATCTCCG
CTCGCCGCTGCCGCCGCGGGAGCCGAGGCCGAGGCTGAGGCCGCAGTGTCCGCGAACAGCAGCAGCAGCC
GCTTGCCCACCGGGGAGGCCGCCGCGTCCGCCATAGATCCAGCATAGTCAGGTACGTCATAAGGGTACAT
GGTGGCCGTACGGTAGGCGCCGGTCACAGCTTGGATCTGTAACGGCGCAGAACAGAAAACGAAACAAAGA
CGTAGAGTTGAGCAAGCAGGGTCAGGCAAAGCGTGGAGAGCCGGCTGAGTCTAGGTAGGCTCCAAGGGAG
CGCCGGACAAAGGCCCGGTCTCGACCTGAGCTTTAAACTTACCTAGACGGCGGACGCAGTTCAGGAGGCA
CCACAGGCGGGAGGCGGCAGAACGCGACTCAACCGGCGTGGATGGCGGCCTCAGGTAGGGCGGCGGGCGC
GTGAAGGAGAGATGCGAGCCCCTCGAAGCTTCAGCTGTGTTCTGGCGGCAAACCCGTTGCGAAAAAGAAC
GTTCACGGCGACTACTGCACTTATATACGGTTCTCCCCCACCCTCGGGAAAAAGGCGGAGCCAGTACACG
ACATCACTTTCCCAGTTTACCCCGCGCCACCTTCTCTAGGCACCCGTTCAATTGCCGACCCCTCCCCCCA
ACTTCTCGGGGACTGTGGGCGATGTGCGCTCTGCCCACTGACGGGCACCGGAGCGATCGCAGATCCACGC
GTGCGGCCGCAGGAACCCCTAGTGATGGAGTTGGCCACTCCCTCTCTGCGCGCTCGCTCGCTCACTGAGG
CCGGGCGACCAAAGGTCGCCCGACGCCCGGGCGGCCTCAGTGAGCGAGCGAGCGCGCAGCTGCCTGCAGG
ACATGTGAGCAAAAGGCCAGCAAAAGGCCAGGAACCGTAAAAAGGCCGCGTTGCTGGCGTTTTTCCATAG
GCTCCGCCCCCCTGACGAGCATCACAAAAATCGACGCTCAAGTCAGAGGTGGCGAAACCCGACAGGACTA
TAAAGATACCAGGCGTTTCCCCCTGGAAGCTCCCTCGTGCGCTCTCCTGTTCCGACCCTGCCGCTTACCG
GATACCTGTCCGCCTTTCTCCCTTCGGGAAGCGTGGCGCTTTCTCATAGCTCACGCTGTAGGTATCTCAG
TTCGGTGTAGGTCGTTCGCTCCAAGCTGGGCTGTGTGCACGAACCCCCCGTTCAGCCCGACCGCTGCGCC
TTATCCGGTAACTATCGTCTTGAGTCCAACCCGGTAAGACACGACTTATCGCCACTGGCAGCAGCCACTG
GTAACAGGATTAGCAGAGCGAGGTATGTAGGCGGTGCTACAGAGTTCTTGAAGTGGTGGCCTAACTACGG
CTACACTAGAAGAACAGTATTTGGTATCTGCGCTCTGCTGAAGCCAGTTACCTTCGGAAAAAGAGTTGGT
AGCTCTTGATCCGGCAAACAAACCACCGCTGGTAGCGGTGGTTTTTTTGTTTGCAAGCAGCAGATTACGC
GCAGAAAAAAAGGATCTCAAGAAGATCCTTTGATCTTTTCTACGGGGTCTGACGCTCAGTGGAACGAAAA
CTCACGTTAAGGGATTTTGGTCATGAGATTATCAAAAAGGATCTTCACCTAGATCCTTTTAAATTAAAAA
TGAAGTTTTAAATCAATCTAAAGTATATATGAGTAAACTTGGTCTGACAGTTACCAATGCTTAATCAGTG
AGGCACCTATCTCAGCGATCTGTCTATTTCGTTCATCCATAGTTGCCTGACTCCCCGTCGTGTAGATAAC
TACGATACGGGAGGGCTTACCATCTGGCCCCAGTGCTGCAATGATACCGCGAGACCCACGCTCACCGGCT
CCAGATTTATCAGCAATAAACCAGCCAGCCGGAAGGGCCGAGCGCAGAAGTGGTCCTGCAACTTTATCCG
CCTCCATCCAGTCTATTAATTGTTGCCGGGAAGCTAGAGTAAGTAGTTCGCCAGTTAATAGTTTGCGCAA
CGTTGTTGCCATTGCTACAGGCATCGTGGTGTCACGCTCGTCGTTTGGTATGGCTTCATTCAGCTCCGGT
TCCCAACGATCAAGGCGAGTTACATGATCCCCCATGTTGTGCAAAAAAGCGGTTAGCTCCTTCGGTCCTC
CGATCGTTGTCAGAAGTAAGTTGGCCGCAGTGTTATCACTCATGGTTATGGCAGCACTGCATAATTCTCT
TACTGTCATGCCATCCGTAAGATGCTTTTCTGTGACTGGTGAGTACTCAACCAAGTCATTCTGAGAATAG
TGTATGCGGCGACCGAGTTGCTCTTGCCCGGCGTCAATACGGGATAATACCGCGCCACATAGCAGAACTT
TAAAAGTGCTCATCATTGGAAAACGTTCTTCGGGGCGAAAACTCTCAAGGATCTTACCGCTGTTGAGATC
CAGTTCGATGTAACCCACTCGTGCACCCAACTGATCTTCAGCATCTTTTACTTTCACCAGCGTTTCTGGG
TGAGCAAAAACAGGAAGGCAAAATGCCGCAAAAAAGGGAATAAGGGCGACACGGAAATGTTGAATACTCA
TACTCTTCCTTTTTCAATATTATTGAAGCATTTATCAGGGTTATTGTCTCATGAGCGGATACATATTTGA
ATGTATTTAGAAAAATAAACAAATAGGGGTTCCGCGCACATTTCCCCGAAAAGTGCCACCTGACGTCTAA
GAAACCATTATTATCATGACATTAACCTATAAAAATAGGCGTATCACGAGGCCCTTTCGTCTCGCGCGTT
TCGGTGATGACGGTGAAAACCTCTGACACATGCAGCTCCCGGAGACGGTCACAGCTTGTCTGTAAGCGGA
TGCCGGGAGCAGACAAGCCCGTCAGGGCGCGTCAGCGGGTGTTGGCGGGTGTCGGGGCTGGCTTAACTAT
GCGGCATCAGAGCAGATTGTACTGAGAGTGCACCATAAAATTGTAAACGTTAATATTTTGTTAAAATTCG
CGTTAAATTTTTGTTAAATCAGCTCATTTTTTAACCAATAGACCGAAATCGGCAAAATCCCTTATAAATC
AAAAGAATAGCCCGAGATAGAGT
[37 nt withheld, positions 3454-3490]
AAAGAACGTGGACTCCAACGTCAAAGG
[141 nt withheld, positions 3518-3658]
G
[46 nt withheld, positions 3660-3705]
A
[95 nt withheld, positions 3707-3801]
TATGCGGTGTGAAATACCGCACAGATGCGTAAGGAGAAAATACCGCATCAGGCGCCCCTGCAGGCAGCTG
CGCGCTCGCTCGCTCACTGAGGCCGCCCGGGCAAAGCCCGGGCGTCGGGCGACCTTTGGTCGCCCGGCCT
CAGTGAGCGAGCGAGCGCGCAGAGAGGGAGTGGCCAACTCCATCACTAGGGGTTCCTGCGGCCGCTCGGT
CCGCACGTGCCACACCGGTCTCCATAACTTAATAACTTCGTATAAAGTATCCTATACGAATAATAGCTTA
TTGGTCTCCTTAAACCTGTCTTGTAACCTTGATACTTACCTTCTGCTAGGGAGGAAGAGGGAATCCACAG
GTTCATGGCATCAGGGTCACTTTGCTGGGGGCTTAAAAACCCCTCCACACGGAGCACCCCTTTTCGAGTG
AAGATCAACCTCCGGAAGTGAAAGAAACGGCAGGCTACAGTAGAATCATCTTGCTCCTGTTCCTTAAACT
TCCGGTACCGCTCCAGGCGGCATTCACGACACTTGTGCAGATGAGGTGCCACATTGATGCATGACCCATC
CTGCAGGAAGGGCTCTCCAGATTGCTTCAGCTTCTTCACTTTGCTTACATCTTTCAGCACTGACTGGCCA
ACTTTCAGGGGGGCAGTCCGAGGCCGGCCCTTGGGGGCCTGCTTCCCTTTGCTTTTGCCCAGCAACAGCT
CAGCACTGCGCTCCCCATTGGGGCCCAGCTTCCCCATCAGGTGCTCTGGAATTCCCTTCAGGCCTGTCTT
AGCCTGCAGCTGCTCCTCAGAGTCACTCAAATCTGACAGGTCACTGTTGGTGCTGGAGTCCGAGTCTTGT
CTGCAAGCCAAGCTTCGTTCATCCAGTGAGAACCTTTTCACAGCTTCAAAAGGAGCTTTGTTCTCCTGTG
AAAAATCTGCCGGGGAGGACAGAAAGCCGCCTGAGTGCCTGCCAAAGACGTTACTAAAGGTTTTGAGGAG
GGGATTGTCCTGCTGCCCAGGCCCCACAGTTGGCCTCTCCTCTGTGGGGCTAGAGGAGAGAGTTGGCATC
TCAATGGGCTGAGTGAGGCTGCTGGTGGGCGAGCTGGAGCGGCCATTCCCCATGGCAGAGAGGCTTGGGC
CCCCACTGGTAAGAGCTGAGCCCAGAACACCAGATACTAGCTTGGAGGAGTCAGTTGTAATGAAGAGGGG
TTTCTTCTTTGCTAAAGATGCCGAATCTGCAGAGGAGTGAGACTCGGGCCAGCTGGGTGCCACCTTGGAG
GTGACAGTGGTAGCAGAAGAGGAGCTACCTGATGCCTGAGATGCAAAACTACTGAAAGGGCTGTGTTCAA
CTTTCTCCACAAATGCCAGGAAAGGATTAGAAGGCTCTTCTCGGGACAATTTGGGGGGCTGTAAAAATAG
ATTTTCATGATTCTCTGGGGTACGGGCATTTAGGAGGCTCCGTGGGAAGGCTGGAGTGAGGGTGGGCATG
GACTCTGCAGGCACTTTCCGGTCCACAGAGCTGCCAGCCTTAGAGCCTGGCTTAGTGTCTGTTCCAAGAA
CGGATCTGCCTTTACACAGGCCTGAGCTCAGGCTCTCAAGGCTTTGTTTGAATGAGTCCCGACTAGAAGA
ATCATCAGCCAAACTCTCTGAAACAGTAGTGAAGTAGTTACTGGTAGGTAAAGTTTGGGACATGCATTGA
AAAAACAAGTTTTTGGAGAGATCAGTGTCTTTCTGTGCCTCTTGTGCAGAGCTACAGCCAAAAGAGAAGC
CCAAAGGTTTGTTCTCTGTGGCTAGAACACCATTGGACTGGCTCCTTCCACTTCCAAAAGTCAAAGGTTG
CGATGAACTAGGGAGAGGTGCTCCAAATCCAGAAGAGGCCAGAATAGAATTTCTTGAATTCTCTCCCGAG
GCCTGCGACCGGCTGCCTTTCTGTTTTTCTGGCACAGTCCCTGCTGCAAGGCCAGTGTCTGAGATCCTCA
CTGTGTTTGGGGTGGAGCTGGCGGTAGTGACCACAGCTGCGGAAGCCACTATGCCCTGGCCAACTTGTTC
CAGTGTTTTTCCTGCCTCTTTGTTTTCGGCTCCACCCACCTCTGGGGCCAAAGGTGTCTGACCTGTGGCT
GTAGAATATGGAGTGAAAGATGCAGGTGTGTCCCCACCTACAGGCTCATCCTGCACCACCAGAGTCCTGC
CGTTTTCTTTGGTGTAAGTGGCAAAGCGAATGTTGCGGTTTATCTGGGGGACAAATGTAGACGGTGGCTG
CTTGGCTCTCTGATCCAGCCCTGGCTCTCCACTGGCATTCCCTCCTTTCCAGGGCCCTCGGCTTGCCTCA
CCTCCATCGCTCCCATTACTGTCTACTTCACCCCTGTCTCCTTTTAATTTCTTTGATGCAGGGTCACACC
CAGAGTCCGAAGCACTTTTCCTCCTCCGGCCATCTTTCCCCTCTATGCTTTCTCTCTTCTTCTTTCCTTT
GGAAGATTTTACTGCTTTTAACGTACCCCCCTCGCTTTGAGGCGTTGAATTATCCATCAGCATCACATGG
ATTAGTCTGGGATCTACCGACTTGATCTCACCACTCTCAGTTACAGACACCTCCATAAGACGAGTGATGG
AGTCCTGATGGCTCACAACACCATAGAGCCACCCTTCTTCCCCCTCTGGCTGATATATTTTGACCCTGTG
ACCTTGAACACTGTAGGGACCTCGGCTGAATATCTCTTGTAGCTTTTGGTCACTGATCAAAGCATTAACT
GTTTCT
Features (pLannotate 1.2.2; 15 found; start..end, strand, type, name):
    594..862     -  LTR            5' LTR (truncated): truncated 5' long terminal repeat (LTR) from human T-cell leukemia virus (HTLV) type 1
    875..1086    -  promoter       EF-1α core promoter: core promoter for human elongation factor EF-1α
   1166..1193    -  repeat_region  AAV2 ITR (fragment): inverted terminal repeat of adeno-associated virus serotype 2 inverted
   1222..1249    -  repeat_region  AAV2 ITR (fragment): inverted terminal repeat of adeno-associated virus serotype 2 inverted
   1322..1910    -  rep_origin     ori: high-copy-number ColE1/pMB1/pBR322/pUC origin of replication
   2081..2941    -  CDS            AmpR: β-lactamase; bla; confers resistance to ampicillin, carbenicillin, and related antibiotics
   2942..3046    -  promoter       AmpR promoter: bla
   3141..3176    +  CDS            rop (fragment): Rop protein, which maintains plasmids at low copy number; rop
   3278..3327    +  misc_feature   bom (fragment): basis of mobility region from pBR322
   3328..3783    -  rep_origin     f1 ori (sequence partly withheld): f1 bacteriophage origin of replication; arrow indicates direction of (+) strand synthesis
   3802..3853    +  misc_feature   bom (fragment): basis of mobility region from pBR322
   3858..3998    -  repeat_region  AAV2 ITR: inverted terminal repeat of adeno-associated virus serotype 2 inverted
   4043..4071    -  protein_bind   lox2272 (fragment): Cre-mediated recombination occurs in the 8-bp core sequence (GGATACTT). lox2272 sites are compatible with each other, but incompatible with loxP or loxN sites (Lee and Saito, 1988). Cre recombinase
   4080..4120    -  intron         chimeric intron (fragment): chimera between introns from human β-globin and immunoglobulin heavy chain genes
   4119..524     -  CDS            KDM3B (fragment) (across the origin): KDM3B_HUMAN - Also known as C5orf7, JHDM2B, JMJD1B, KIAA1082. Experimental evidence at protein level: Swiss-Prot protein existence level 1. Histone demethylase that specifically demethylates 'Lys-9' of histone H3, thereby playing a central role in histone code. Demethylation of Lys residue generates formaldehyde and succinate. May have tumor suppressor activity. From Homo sapiens (Human).
