[The description below was written by a language model from this plasmid's Addgene catalogue record and pLannotate feature annotations shown in this document.]
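Description:
pAAVLINK-EF1alpha-HA-5'-KDM3B is an AAV transfer plasmid built on the pAAV-MCS2 backbone. It carries the upstream half of a split expression cassette for human KDM3B, a histone H3 lysine-9 demethylase whose coding sequence is too large to fit comfortably in a single AAV genome. In bacteria it is maintained by a high-copy ColE1/pUC-type origin and selected through the β-lactamase (AmpR) gene. An f1 phage origin and small pBR322-derived remnants (rop and bom fragments) also sit in the backbone. AAV2 inverted terminal repeats flank the payload and provide the signals for replication and packaging of the cassette into AAV particles. One ITR is annotated in full, while the other is detected only as short fragments.

Read in the direction of transcription, the cassette begins with the EF-1α core promoter followed by a truncated HTLV-1 5' LTR segment, a combination commonly used as a compact, strong constitutive mammalian promoter. This drives an N-terminal portion of KDM3B, annotated as a fragment of about 2.9 kb, which the catalogue entry says has an N-terminal HA epitope tag; the tag itself is not annotated in the feature table. The coding fragment runs directly into a piece of a chimeric β-globin/immunoglobulin intron, presumably its splice-donor side, and then a lox2272 site just inside the ITR. No polyadenylation signal is annotated.

This layout fits the AAVLINK DNA-recombination strategy for large cargo delivery. Cre-mediated recombination at the lox site would presumably join this 5' genome to a partner 3' vector, and splicing would then remove the junction to give a full-length transcript. The record does not describe the matching 3' KDM3B vector or the recombinase source, and refers to the publication for these.
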