Addgene plasmid #244276: pAAVLINK-EF1alpha-HA-5'-KDM3B
Purpose: 5' AAVLINK plasmid for KDM3B expression
Depositing lab: Zhonghua Lu. Depositing organization: Shenzhen Institute of Advanced Technology (SIAT), Chinese Academy of Sciences. Publication: AAVLINK: A potent DNA-recombination method for large cargo delivery in gene therapy. Lin J, Lin Y, Liu N, Cao W, Zhang J, Wen S, Zhang Y, Liao W, Hong Z, Lin Y, Liu Q, Liu H, Li Q, Chen B, Li M, Luo Z, Yang L, Yang Y, Zheng SH, Wang Y, Chu H, Hu Y, Qin Y, Luo BX, Tian S, Chen Y, Yan T, Yang L, Wang H, Liu T, Jiang Y, Lu Z. Cell. 2026 Feb 5;189(3):969-986.e17. doi: 10.1016/j.cell.2025.12.039. Epub 2026 Jan 27. PubMed 41605211.
Backbone
  Vector backbone: pAAV-MCS2
  Backbone manufacturer: Steve Jackson (Addgene # 46954)
  Vector type: AAV
Growth in bacteria
  Bacterial resistance: Ampicillin, 100 μg/mL
  Growth temperature: 37°C
  Growth strain: NEB Stable
  Copy number: High Copy
Gene/Insert
  Gene/Insert name: KDM3B
  Species: H. sapiens (human)
  Entrez Gene: KDM3B (a.k.a. 5qNCA, C5orf7, JMJD1B, NET22)
  Promoter: EF1alpha
  Tag / fusion protein: HA (N terminal on insert)
  Cloning method: Restriction Enzyme; 5′ cloning site unknown (unknown if destroyed)
Terms and licenses: Academic/Nonprofit Terms; Industry Terms: Not Available to Industry
Depositor comments: See publication for corresponding AAV Link vectors.
How to cite: pAAVLINK-EF1alpha-HA-5'-KDM3B was a gift from Zhonghua Lu (Addgene plasmid # 244276 ; http://n2t.net/addgene:244276 ; RRID:Addgene_244276)
